Addgene plasmid #112400: pZSCAN32.1.0-gDNA
Purpose: CRISPR plasmid for expression of Cas9 and gRNA targeting human transcription factor ZNF434
Depositing lab: Kevin White. Depositing organization: University of Chicago.
Backbone
  Vector backbone: pX330
  Backbone manufacturer: Zhang lab (Addgene plasmid ID: 42230)
  Vector type: Mammalian Expression, CRISPR
Growth in bacteria
  Bacterial resistance: Ampicillin, 100 μg/mL
  Growth temperature: 37°C
  Growth strain: DH5alpha
  Copy number: High Copy
Gene/Insert
  Gene/Insert name: ZNF434
  gRNA/shRNA sequence: GAGATGCGTTATGAGTGTGT CGG
  Species: H. sapiens (human)
  Entrez Gene: ZSCAN32 (a.k.a. HCCS-5, ZNF434)
  Cloning method: Restriction Enzyme; 5′ cloning site BbsI (destroyed during cloning); 3′ cloning site BbsI (destroyed during cloning)
  Sequencing primers: 5′ hU6-F (5'-GAGGGCCTATTTCCCATGATT-3')
Terms and licenses: Academic/Nonprofit Terms; Industry Terms: Not Available to Industry
Depositor comments: gRNA sequence listed includes 20 nucleotide target sequence, followed by the uncloned PAM sequence. The PAM sequence is not present in the plasmid. Use with plasmid pZSCAN32-donor.
How to cite: pZSCAN32.1.0-gDNA was a gift from Kevin White (Addgene plasmid # 112400 ; http://n2t.net/addgene:112400 ; RRID:Addgene_112400)
