[The description below was written by a language model from this plasmid's Addgene catalogue record and pLannotate feature annotations shown in this document.]
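Description:
pZSCAN32.1.0-gDNA is a mammalian CRISPR expression plasmid built on the pX330 backbone, which delivers both Streptococcus pyogenes Cas9 and a single guide RNA from one vector. It is propagated in E. coli as a high-copy plasmid through a ColE1/pUC-type origin and selected with ampicillin via the β-lactamase (AmpR) gene. A phage f1/M13 origin, short bom and rop fragments, and a single AAV2 inverted terminal repeat are also annotated as backbone remnants. With only one ITR annotated, nothing in the record indicates use as an AAV packaging vector.

The payload consists of two expression units. A human U6 RNA polymerase III promoter drives a 20-nucleotide guide fused to the SpCas9 gRNA scaffold. The guide was inserted between the two BbsI sites, which were destroyed during cloning, and the PAM listed with the target sequence is not present in the plasmid. The guide targets the human transcription factor gene ZSCAN32, also known as ZNF434 or HCCS-5. Cas9 is expressed from a hybrid promoter comprising the CMV enhancer, the chicken β-actin promoter and a hybrid CBA/MVM intron. The annotation tool splits the coding sequence into adjoining N- and C-terminal portions that together form one continuous Cas9 reading frame, followed by a C-terminal nucleoplasmin nuclear localization signal and a bGH polyadenylation signal.

Two sequence records are available, a depositor sequence of 8,508 nt and a repository sequencing result of 8,477 nt. They share the same feature layout, and the difference falls mainly in the chicken β-actin promoter, where the shorter record is annotated with a deletion. The depositor notes that the plasmid is meant to be used with a companion donor plasmid, pZSCAN32-donor, implying Cas9 cleavage at the ZSCAN32 locus paired with donor-templated editing, although the record does not describe the intended modification.
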