Features (pLannotate 1.2.2; 18 found; start..end, strand, type, name):
     79..122     +  misc_RNA       gRNA scaffold (fragment): guide RNA scaffold for the Streptococcus pyogenes CRISPR/Cas9 system
    169..454     +  enhancer       CMV enhancer: human cytomegalovirus immediate early enhancer; contains an 18-bp deletion relative to the standard CMV enhancer
    456..733     +  promoter       chicken β-actin promoter: No description available
    734..962     +  intron         hybrid intron: hybrid between chicken β-actin (CBA) and minute virus of mice (MMV) introns (Gray et al., 2011)
   1100..2701    +  CDS            Cas9(N): N-terminal portion of Streptococcus pyogenes Cas9 (Zetsche et al., 2015)
   2702..5200    +  CDS            Cas9(C): C-terminal portion of Streptococcus pyogenes Cas9 (Zetsche et al., 2015)
   5201..5248    +  CDS            nucleoplasmin NLS: bipartite nuclear localization signal from nucleoplasmin
   5282..5393    +  polyA_signal   bGH poly(A) signal: bovine growth hormone polyadenylation signal
   5498..5638    +  repeat_region  AAV2 ITR: inverted terminal repeat of adeno-associated virus serotype 2 inverted
   5643..5694    -  misc_feature   bom (fragment): basis of mobility region from pBR322
   5713..6093    +  rep_origin     M13 ori (sequence partly withheld): M13 bacteriophage origin of replication; arrow indicates direction of (+) strand synthesis
   6169..6218    -  misc_feature   bom (fragment): basis of mobility region from pBR322
   6320..6355    -  CDS            rop (fragment): Rop protein, which maintains plasmids at low copy number; rop
   6450..6554    +  promoter       AmpR promoter: bla
   6555..7415    +  CDS            AmpR: β-lactamase; bla; confers resistance to ampicillin, carbenicillin, and related antibiotics
   7586..8174    +  rep_origin     ori: high-copy-number ColE1/pMB1/pBR322/pUC origin of replication
   8236..8476    +  promoter       U6 promoter: RNA polymerase III promoter for human U6 snRNA
   8505..72      +  misc_RNA       gRNA scaffold (across the origin): guide RNA scaffold for the Streptococcus pyogenes CRISPR/Cas9 system
>Addgene plasmid #112400 | pZSCAN32.1.0-gDNA | depositor full sequence | sequence record 211791 | Full Sequence
TAGAGCTAGAAATAGCAAGTTAAAATAAGGCTAGTCCGTTATCAACTTGAAAAAGTGGCACCGAGTCGGT
GCTTTTTTGTTTTAGAGCTAGAAATAGCAAGTTAAAATAAGGCTAGTCCGTTTTTAGCGCGTGCGCCAAT
TCTGCAGACAAATGGCTCTAGAGGTACCCGTTACATAACTTACGGTAAATGGCCCGCCTGGCTGACCGCC
CAACGACCCCCGCCCATTGACGTCAATAGTAACGCCAATAGGGACTTTCCATTGACGTCAATGGGTGGAG
TATTTACGGTAAACTGCCCACTTGGCAGTACATCAAGTGTATCATATGCCAAGTACGCCCCCTATTGACG
TCAATGACGGTAAATGGCCCGCCTGGCATTGTGCCCAGTACATGACCTTATGGGACTTTCCTACTTGGCA
GTACATCTACGTATTAGTCATCGCTATTACCATGGTCGAGGTGAGCCCCACGTTCTGCTTCACTCTCCCC
ATCTCCCCCCCCTCCCCACCCCCAATTTTGTATTTATTTATTTTTTAATTATTTTGTGCAGCGATGGGGG
CGGGGGGGGGGGGGGGGCGCGCGCCAGGCGGGGCGGGGCGGGGCGAGGGGCGGGGCGGGGCGAGGCGGAG
AGGTGCGGCGGCAGCCAATCAGAGCGGCGCGCTCCGAAAGTTTCCTTTTATGGCGAGGCGGCGGCGGCGG
CGGCCCTATAAAAAGCGAAGCGCGCGGCGGGCGGGAGTCGCTGCGACGCTGCCTTCGCCCCGTGCCCCGC
TCCGCCGCCGCCTCGCGCCGCCCGCCCCGGCTCTGACTGACCGCGTTACTCCCACAGGTGAGCGGGCGGG
ACGGCCCTTCTCCTCCGGGCTGTAATTAGCTGAGCAAGAGGTAAGGGTTTAAGGGATGGTTGGTTGGTGG
GGTATTAATGTTTAATTACCTGGAGCACCTGCCTGAAATCACTTTTTTTCAGGTTGGACCGGTGCCACCA
TGGACTATAAGGACCACGACGGAGACTACAAGGATCATGATATTGATTACAAAGACGATGACGATAAGAT
GGCCCCAAAGAAGAAGCGGAAGGTCGGTATCCACGGAGTCCCAGCAGCCGACAAGAAGTACAGCATCGGC
CTGGACATCGGCACCAACTCTGTGGGCTGGGCCGTGATCACCGACGAGTACAAGGTGCCCAGCAAGAAAT
TCAAGGTGCTGGGCAACACCGACCGGCACAGCATCAAGAAGAACCTGATCGGAGCCCTGCTGTTCGACAG
CGGCGAAACAGCCGAGGCCACCCGGCTGAAGAGAACCGCCAGAAGAAGATACACCAGACGGAAGAACCGG
ATCTGCTATCTGCAAGAGATCTTCAGCAACGAGATGGCCAAGGTGGACGACAGCTTCTTCCACAGACTGG
AAGAGTCCTTCCTGGTGGAAGAGGATAAGAAGCACGAGCGGCACCCCATCTTCGGCAACATCGTGGACGA
GGTGGCCTACCACGAGAAGTACCCCACCATCTACCACCTGAGAAAGAAACTGGTGGACAGCACCGACAAG
GCCGACCTGCGGCTGATCTATCTGGCCCTGGCCCACATGATCAAGTTCCGGGGCCACTTCCTGATCGAGG
GCGACCTGAACCCCGACAACAGCGACGTGGACAAGCTGTTCATCCAGCTGGTGCAGACCTACAACCAGCT
GTTCGAGGAAAACCCCATCAACGCCAGCGGCGTGGACGCCAAGGCCATCCTGTCTGCCAGACTGAGCAAG
AGCAGACGGCTGGAAAATCTGATCGCCCAGCTGCCCGGCGAGAAGAAGAATGGCCTGTTCGGAAACCTGA
TTGCCCTGAGCCTGGGCCTGACCCCCAACTTCAAGAGCAACTTCGACCTGGCCGAGGATGCCAAACTGCA
GCTGAGCAAGGACACCTACGACGACGACCTGGACAACCTGCTGGCCCAGATCGGCGACCAGTACGCCGAC
CTGTTTCTGGCCGCCAAGAACCTGTCCGACGCCATCCTGCTGAGCGACATCCTGAGAGTGAACACCGAGA
TCACCAAGGCCCCCCTGAGCGCCTCTATGATCAAGAGATACGACGAGCACCACCAGGACCTGACCCTGCT
GAAAGCTCTCGTGCGGCAGCAGCTGCCTGAGAAGTACAAAGAGATTTTCTTCGACCAGAGCAAGAACGGC
TACGCCGGCTACATTGACGGCGGAGCCAGCCAGGAAGAGTTCTACAAGTTCATCAAGCCCATCCTGGAAA
AGATGGACGGCACCGAGGAACTGCTCGTGAAGCTGAACAGAGAGGACCTGCTGCGGAAGCAGCGGACCTT
CGACAACGGCAGCATCCCCCACCAGATCCACCTGGGAGAGCTGCACGCCATTCTGCGGCGGCAGGAAGAT
TTTTACCCATTCCTGAAGGACAACCGGGAAAAGATCGAGAAGATCCTGACCTTCCGCATCCCCTACTACG
TGGGCCCTCTGGCCAGGGGAAACAGCAGATTCGCCTGGATGACCAGAAAGAGCGAGGAAACCATCACCCC
CTGGAACTTCGAGGAAGTGGTGGACAAGGGCGCTTCCGCCCAGAGCTTCATCGAGCGGATGACCAACTTC
GATAAGAACCTGCCCAACGAGAAGGTGCTGCCCAAGCACAGCCTGCTGTACGAGTACTTCACCGTGTATA
ACGAGCTGACCAAAGTGAAATACGTGACCGAGGGAATGAGAAAGCCCGCCTTCCTGAGCGGCGAGCAGAA
AAAGGCCATCGTGGACCTGCTGTTCAAGACCAACCGGAAAGTGACCGTGAAGCAGCTGAAAGAGGACTAC
TTCAAGAAAATCGAGTGCTTCGACTCCGTGGAAATCTCCGGCGTGGAAGATCGGTTCAACGCCTCCCTGG
GCACATACCACGATCTGCTGAAAATTATCAAGGACAAGGACTTCCTGGACAATGAGGAAAACGAGGACAT
TCTGGAAGATATCGTGCTGACCCTGACACTGTTTGAGGACAGAGAGATGATCGAGGAACGGCTGAAAACC
TATGCCCACCTGTTCGACGACAAAGTGATGAAGCAGCTGAAGCGGCGGAGATACACCGGCTGGGGCAGGC
TGAGCCGGAAGCTGATCAACGGCATCCGGGACAAGCAGTCCGGCAAGACAATCCTGGATTTCCTGAAGTC
CGACGGCTTCGCCAACAGAAACTTCATGCAGCTGATCCACGACGACAGCCTGACCTTTAAAGAGGACATC
CAGAAAGCCCAGGTGTCCGGCCAGGGCGATAGCCTGCACGAGCACATTGCCAATCTGGCCGGCAGCCCCG
CCATTAAGAAGGGCATCCTGCAGACAGTGAAGGTGGTGGACGAGCTCGTGAAAGTGATGGGCCGGCACAA
GCCCGAGAACATCGTGATCGAAATGGCCAGAGAGAACCAGACCACCCAGAAGGGACAGAAGAACAGCCGC
GAGAGAATGAAGCGGATCGAAGAGGGCATCAAAGAGCTGGGCAGCCAGATCCTGAAAGAACACCCCGTGG
AAAACACCCAGCTGCAGAACGAGAAGCTGTACCTGTACTACCTGCAGAATGGGCGGGATATGTACGTGGA
CCAGGAACTGGACATCAACCGGCTGTCCGACTACGATGTGGACCATATCGTGCCTCAGAGCTTTCTGAAG
GACGACTCCATCGACAACAAGGTGCTGACCAGAAGCGACAAGAACCGGGGCAAGAGCGACAACGTGCCCT
CCGAAGAGGTCGTGAAGAAGATGAAGAACTACTGGCGGCAGCTGCTGAACGCCAAGCTGATTACCCAGAG
AAAGTTCGACAATCTGACCAAGGCCGAGAGAGGCGGCCTGAGCGAACTGGATAAGGCCGGCTTCATCAAG
AGACAGCTGGTGGAAACCCGGCAGATCACAAAGCACGTGGCACAGATCCTGGACTCCCGGATGAACACTA
AGTACGACGAGAATGACAAGCTGATCCGGGAAGTGAAAGTGATCACCCTGAAGTCCAAGCTGGTGTCCGA
TTTCCGGAAGGATTTCCAGTTTTACAAAGTGCGCGAGATCAACAACTACCACCACGCCCACGACGCCTAC
CTGAACGCCGTCGTGGGAACCGCCCTGATCAAAAAGTACCCTAAGCTGGAAAGCGAGTTCGTGTACGGCG
ACTACAAGGTGTACGACGTGCGGAAGATGATCGCCAAGAGCGAGCAGGAAATCGGCAAGGCTACCGCCAA
GTACTTCTTCTACAGCAACATCATGAACTTTTTCAAGACCGAGATTACCCTGGCCAACGGCGAGATCCGG
AAGCGGCCTCTGATCGAGACAAACGGCGAAACCGGGGAGATCGTGTGGGATAAGGGCCGGGATTTTGCCA
CCGTGCGGAAAGTGCTGAGCATGCCCCAAGTGAATATCGTGAAAAAGACCGAGGTGCAGACAGGCGGCTT
CAGCAAAGAGTCTATCCTGCCCAAGAGGAACAGCGATAAGCTGATCGCCAGAAAGAAGGACTGGGACCCT
AAGAAGTACGGCGGCTTCGACAGCCCCACCGTGGCCTATTCTGTGCTGGTGGTGGCCAAAGTGGAAAAGG
GCAAGTCCAAGAAACTGAAGAGTGTGAAAGAGCTGCTGGGGATCACCATCATGGAAAGAAGCAGCTTCGA
GAAGAATCCCATCGACTTTCTGGAAGCCAAGGGCTACAAAGAAGTGAAAAAGGACCTGATCATCAAGCTG
CCTAAGTACTCCCTGTTCGAGCTGGAAAACGGCCGGAAGAGAATGCTGGCCTCTGCCGGCGAACTGCAGA
AGGGAAACGAACTGGCCCTGCCCTCCAAATATGTGAACTTCCTGTACCTGGCCAGCCACTATGAGAAGCT
GAAGGGCTCCCCCGAGGATAATGAGCAGAAACAGCTGTTTGTGGAACAGCACAAGCACTACCTGGACGAG
ATCATCGAGCAGATCAGCGAGTTCTCCAAGAGAGTGATCCTGGCCGACGCTAATCTGGACAAAGTGCTGT
CCGCCTACAACAAGCACCGGGATAAGCCCATCAGAGAGCAGGCCGAGAATATCATCCACCTGTTTACCCT
GACCAATCTGGGAGCCCCTGCCGCCTTCAAGTACTTTGACACCACCATCGACCGGAAGAGGTACACCAGC
ACCAAAGAGGTGCTGGACGCCACCCTGATCCACCAGAGCATCACCGGCCTGTACGAGACACGGATCGACC
TGTCTCAGCTGGGAGGCGACAAAAGGCCGGCGGCCACGAAAAAGGCCGGCCAGGCAAAAAAGAAAAAGTA
AGAATTCCTAGAGCTCGCTGATCAGCCTCGACTGTGCCTTCTAGTTGCCAGCCATCTGTTGTTTGCCCCT
CCCCCGTGCCTTCCTTGACCCTGGAAGGTGCCACTCCCACTGTCCTTTCCTAATAAAATGAGGAAATTGC
ATCGCATTGTCTGAGTAGGTGTCATTCTATTCTGGGGGGTGGGGTGGGGCAGGACAGCAAGGGGGAGGAT
TGGGAAGAGAATAGCAGGCATGCTGGGGAGCGGCCGCAGGAACCCCTAGTGATGGAGTTGGCCACTCCCT
CTCTGCGCGCTCGCTCGCTCACTGAGGCCGGGCGACCAAAGGTCGCCCGACGCCCGGGCTTTGCCCGGGC
GGCCTCAGTGAGCGAGCGAGCGCGCAGCTGCCTGCAGGGGCGCCTGATGCGGTATTTTCTCCTTACGCAT
CTGTGCGGTATTTCACACCGCATA
[142 nt withheld, positions 5695-5836]
C
[141 nt withheld, positions 5838-5978]
CCTTTGACGTTGGAGTCCACGTTCTTT
[37 nt withheld, positions 6006-6042]
ACCCTATCTCGGGCTATTCTTTTGATTTATAAGGGATTTTGCCGATTTCGGCCTATTGGTTAAAAAATGA
GCTGATTTAACAAAAATTTAACGCGAATTTTAACAAAATATTAACGTTTACAATTTTATGGTGCACTCTC
AGTACAATCTGCTCTGATGCCGCATAGTTAAGCCAGCCCCGACACCCGCCAACACCCGCTGACGCGCCCT
GACGGGCTTGTCTGCTCCCGGCATCCGCTTACAGACAAGCTGTGACCGTCTCCGGGAGCTGCATGTGTCA
GAGGTTTTCACCGTCATCACCGAAACGCGCGAGACGAAAGGGCCTCGTGATACGCCTATTTTTATAGGTT
AATGTCATGATAATAATGGTTTCTTAGACGTCAGGTGGCACTTTTCGGGGAAATGTGCGCGGAACCCCTA
TTTGTTTATTTTTCTAAATACATTCAAATATGTATCCGCTCATGAGACAATAACCCTGATAAATGCTTCA
ATAATATTGAAAAAGGAAGAGTATGAGTATTCAACATTTCCGTGTCGCCCTTATTCCCTTTTTTGCGGCA
TTTTGCCTTCCTGTTTTTGCTCACCCAGAAACGCTGGTGAAAGTAAAAGATGCTGAAGATCAGTTGGGTG
CACGAGTGGGTTACATCGAACTGGATCTCAACAGCGGTAAGATCCTTGAGAGTTTTCGCCCCGAAGAACG
TTTTCCAATGATGAGCACTTTTAAAGTTCTGCTATGTGGCGCGGTATTATCCCGTATTGACGCCGGGCAA
GAGCAACTCGGTCGCCGCATACACTATTCTCAGAATGACTTGGTTGAGTACTCACCAGTCACAGAAAAGC
ATCTTACGGATGGCATGACAGTAAGAGAATTATGCAGTGCTGCCATAACCATGAGTGATAACACTGCGGC
CAACTTACTTCTGACAACGATCGGAGGACCGAAGGAGCTAACCGCTTTTTTGCACAACATGGGGGATCAT
GTAACTCGCCTTGATCGTTGGGAACCGGAGCTGAATGAAGCCATACCAAACGACGAGCGTGACACCACGA
TGCCTGTAGCAATGGCAACAACGTTGCGCAAACTATTAACTGGCGAACTACTTACTCTAGCTTCCCGGCA
ACAATTAATAGACTGGATGGAGGCGGATAAAGTTGCAGGACCACTTCTGCGCTCGGCCCTTCCGGCTGGC
TGGTTTATTGCTGATAAATCTGGAGCCGGTGAGCGTGGAAGCCGCGGTATCATTGCAGCACTGGGGCCAG
ATGGTAAGCCCTCCCGTATCGTAGTTATCTACACGACGGGGAGTCAGGCAACTATGGATGAACGAAATAG
ACAGATCGCTGAGATAGGTGCCTCACTGATTAAGCATTGGTAACTGTCAGACCAAGTTTACTCATATATA
CTTTAGATTGATTTAAAACTTCATTTTTAATTTAAAAGGATCTAGGTGAAGATCCTTTTTGATAATCTCA
TGACCAAAATCCCTTAACGTGAGTTTTCGTTCCACTGAGCGTCAGACCCCGTAGAAAAGATCAAAGGATC
TTCTTGAGATCCTTTTTTTCTGCGCGTAATCTGCTGCTTGCAAACAAAAAAACCACCGCTACCAGCGGTG
GTTTGTTTGCCGGATCAAGAGCTACCAACTCTTTTTCCGAAGGTAACTGGCTTCAGCAGAGCGCAGATAC
CAAATACTGTCCTTCTAGTGTAGCCGTAGTTAGGCCACCACTTCAAGAACTCTGTAGCACCGCCTACATA
CCTCGCTCTGCTAATCCTGTTACCAGTGGCTGCTGCCAGTGGCGATAAGTCGTGTCTTACCGGGTTGGAC
TCAAGACGATAGTTACCGGATAAGGCGCAGCGGTCGGGCTGAACGGGGGGTTCGTGCACACAGCCCAGCT
TGGAGCGAACGACCTACACCGAACTGAGATACCTACAGCGTGAGCTATGAGAAAGCGCCACGCTTCCCGA
AGGGAGAAAGGCGGACAGGTATCCGGTAAGCGGCAGGGTCGGAACAGGAGAGCGCACGAGGGAGCTTCCA
GGGGGAAACGCCTGGTATCTTTATAGTCCTGTCGGGTTTCGCCACCTCTGACTTGAGCGTCGATTTTTGT
GATGCTCGTCAGGGGGGCGGAGCCTATGGAAAAACGCCAGCAACGCGGCCTTTTTACGGTTCCTGGCCTT
TTGCTGGCCTTTTGCTCACATGTGAGGGCCTATTTCCCATGATTCCTTCATATTTGCATATACGATACAA
GGCTGTTAGAGAGATAATTGGAATTAATTTGACTGTAAACACAAAGATATTAGTACAAAATACGTGACGT
AGAAAGTAATAATTTCTTGGGTAGTTTGCAGTTTTAAAATTATGTTTTAAAATGGACTATCATATGCTTA
CCGTAACTTGAAAGTATTTCGATTTCTTGGCTTTATATATCTTGTGGAAAGGACGAAACACCGAGATGCG
TTATGAGTGTGTGTTT
