Features (pLannotate 1.2.2; 18 found; start..end, strand, type, name):
     79..122     +  misc_RNA       gRNA scaffold (fragment): guide RNA scaffold for the Streptococcus pyogenes CRISPR/Cas9 system
    169..454     +  enhancer       CMV enhancer: human cytomegalovirus immediate early enhancer; contains an 18-bp deletion relative to the standard CMV enhancer
    456..703     +  promoter       chicken β-actin promoter: contains a 21-bp deletion relative to the standard chicken β-actin promoter
    704..931     +  intron         hybrid intron: hybrid between chicken β-actin (CBA) and minute virus of mice (MMV) introns (Gray et al., 2011)
   1069..2670    +  CDS            Cas9(N): N-terminal portion of Streptococcus pyogenes Cas9 (Zetsche et al., 2015)
   2671..5169    +  CDS            Cas9(C): C-terminal portion of Streptococcus pyogenes Cas9 (Zetsche et al., 2015)
   5170..5217    +  CDS            nucleoplasmin NLS: bipartite nuclear localization signal from nucleoplasmin
   5251..5362    +  polyA_signal   bGH poly(A) signal: bovine growth hormone polyadenylation signal
   5467..5607    +  repeat_region  AAV2 ITR: inverted terminal repeat of adeno-associated virus serotype 2 inverted
   5612..5663    -  misc_feature   bom (fragment): basis of mobility region from pBR322
   5682..6137    +  rep_origin     f1 ori (sequence partly withheld): f1 bacteriophage origin of replication; arrow indicates direction of (+) strand synthesis
   6138..6187    -  misc_feature   bom (fragment): basis of mobility region from pBR322
   6289..6324    -  CDS            rop (fragment): Rop protein, which maintains plasmids at low copy number; rop
   6419..6523    +  promoter       AmpR promoter: bla
   6524..7384    +  CDS            AmpR: β-lactamase; bla; confers resistance to ampicillin, carbenicillin, and related antibiotics
   7555..8143    +  rep_origin     ori: high-copy-number ColE1/pMB1/pBR322/pUC origin of replication
   8205..8445    +  promoter       U6 promoter: RNA polymerase III promoter for human U6 snRNA
   8474..72      +  misc_RNA       gRNA scaffold (across the origin): guide RNA scaffold for the Streptococcus pyogenes CRISPR/Cas9 system
>Addgene plasmid #112400 | pZSCAN32.1.0-gDNA | addgene full sequence | sequence record 230252 | Addgene NGS Result
TAGAGCTAGAAATAGCAAGTTAAAATAAGGCTAGTCCGTTATCAACTTGAAAAAGTGGCACCGAGTCGGT
GCTTTTTTGTTTTAGAGCTAGAAATAGCAAGTTAAAATAAGGCTAGTCCGTTTTTAGCGCGTGCGCCAAT
TCTGCAGACAAATGGCTCTAGAGGTACCCGTTACATAACTTACGGTAAATGGCCCGCCTGGCTGACCGCC
CAACGACCCCCGCCCATTGACGTCAATAGTAACGCCAATAGGGACTTTCCATTGACGTCAATGGGTGGAG
TATTTACGGTAAACTGCCCACTTGGCAGTACATCAAGTGTATCATATGCCAAGTACGCCCCCTATTGACG
TCAATGACGGTAAATGGCCCGCCTGGCATTGTGCCCAGTACATGACCTTATGGGACTTTCCTACTTGGCA
GTACATCTACGTATTAGTCATCGCTATTACCATGGTCGAGGTGAGCCCCACGTTCTGCTTCACTCTCCCC
ATCTCCCCCCCCTCCCCACCCCCAATTTTGTATTTATTTATTTTTTAATTATTTTGTGCAGCGATGGGGG
CGGGGGGGGGGGGCGAGGGGCGGGGCGGGGCGAGGCGGAGAGGTGCGGCGGCAGCCAATCAGAGCGGCGC
GCTCCGAAAGTTTCCTTTTATGGCGAGGCGGCGGCGGCGGCGGCCCTATAAAAAGCGAAGCGCGCGGCGG
GCGGGAGTCGCTGCGCGCTGCCTTCGCCCCGTGCCCCGCTCCGCCGCCGCCTCGCGCCGCCCGCCCCGGC
TCTGACTGACCGCGTTACTCCCACAGGTGAGCGGGCGGGACGGCCCTTCTCCTCCGGGCTGTAATTAGCT
GAGCAAGAGGTAAGGGTTTAAGGGATGGTTGGTTGGTGGGGTATTAATGTTTAATTACCTGGAGCACCTG
CCTGAAATCACTTTTTTTCAGGTTGGACCGGTGCCACCATGGACTATAAGGACCACGACGGAGACTACAA
GGATCATGATATTGATTACAAAGACGATGACGATAAGATGGCCCCAAAGAAGAAGCGGAAGGTCGGTATC
CACGGAGTCCCAGCAGCCGACAAGAAGTACAGCATCGGCCTGGACATCGGCACCAACTCTGTGGGCTGGG
CCGTGATCACCGACGAGTACAAGGTGCCCAGCAAGAAATTCAAGGTGCTGGGCAACACCGACCGGCACAG
CATCAAGAAGAACCTGATCGGAGCCCTGCTGTTCGACAGCGGCGAAACAGCCGAGGCCACCCGGCTGAAG
AGAACCGCCAGAAGAAGATACACCAGACGGAAGAACCGGATCTGCTATCTGCAAGAGATCTTCAGCAACG
AGATGGCCAAGGTGGACGACAGCTTCTTCCACAGACTGGAAGAGTCCTTCCTGGTGGAAGAGGATAAGAA
GCACGAGCGGCACCCCATCTTCGGCAACATCGTGGACGAGGTGGCCTACCACGAGAAGTACCCCACCATC
TACCACCTGAGAAAGAAACTGGTGGACAGCACCGACAAGGCCGACCTGCGGCTGATCTATCTGGCCCTGG
CCCACATGATCAAGTTCCGGGGCCACTTCCTGATCGAGGGCGACCTGAACCCCGACAACAGCGACGTGGA
CAAGCTGTTCATCCAGCTGGTGCAGACCTACAACCAGCTGTTCGAGGAAAACCCCATCAACGCCAGCGGC
GTGGACGCCAAGGCCATCCTGTCTGCCAGACTGAGCAAGAGCAGACGGCTGGAAAATCTGATCGCCCAGC
TGCCCGGCGAGAAGAAGAATGGCCTGTTCGGAAACCTGATTGCCCTGAGCCTGGGCCTGACCCCCAACTT
CAAGAGCAACTTCGACCTGGCCGAGGATGCCAAACTGCAGCTGAGCAAGGACACCTACGACGACGACCTG
GACAACCTGCTGGCCCAGATCGGCGACCAGTACGCCGACCTGTTTCTGGCCGCCAAGAACCTGTCCGACG
CCATCCTGCTGAGCGACATCCTGAGAGTGAACACCGAGATCACCAAGGCCCCCCTGAGCGCCTCTATGAT
CAAGAGATACGACGAGCACCACCAGGACCTGACCCTGCTGAAAGCTCTCGTGCGGCAGCAGCTGCCTGAG
AAGTACAAAGAGATTTTCTTCGACCAGAGCAAGAACGGCTACGCCGGCTACATTGACGGCGGAGCCAGCC
AGGAAGAGTTCTACAAGTTCATCAAGCCCATCCTGGAAAAGATGGACGGCACCGAGGAACTGCTCGTGAA
GCTGAACAGAGAGGACCTGCTGCGGAAGCAGCGGACCTTCGACAACGGCAGCATCCCCCACCAGATCCAC
CTGGGAGAGCTGCACGCCATTCTGCGGCGGCAGGAAGATTTTTACCCATTCCTGAAGGACAACCGGGAAA
AGATCGAGAAGATCCTGACCTTCCGCATCCCCTACTACGTGGGCCCTCTGGCCAGGGGAAACAGCAGATT
CGCCTGGATGACCAGAAAGAGCGAGGAAACCATCACCCCCTGGAACTTCGAGGAAGTGGTGGACAAGGGC
GCTTCCGCCCAGAGCTTCATCGAGCGGATGACCAACTTCGATAAGAACCTGCCCAACGAGAAGGTGCTGC
CCAAGCACAGCCTGCTGTACGAGTACTTCACCGTGTATAACGAGCTGACCAAAGTGAAATACGTGACCGA
GGGAATGAGAAAGCCCGCCTTCCTGAGCGGCGAGCAGAAAAAGGCCATCGTGGACCTGCTGTTCAAGACC
AACCGGAAAGTGACCGTGAAGCAGCTGAAAGAGGACTACTTCAAGAAAATCGAGTGCTTCGACTCCGTGG
AAATCTCCGGCGTGGAAGATCGGTTCAACGCCTCCCTGGGCACATACCACGATCTGCTGAAAATTATCAA
GGACAAGGACTTCCTGGACAATGAGGAAAACGAGGACATTCTGGAAGATATCGTGCTGACCCTGACACTG
TTTGAGGACAGAGAGATGATCGAGGAACGGCTGAAAACCTATGCCCACCTGTTCGACGACAAAGTGATGA
AGCAGCTGAAGCGGCGGAGATACACCGGCTGGGGCAGGCTGAGCCGGAAGCTGATCAACGGCATCCGGGA
CAAGCAGTCCGGCAAGACAATCCTGGATTTCCTGAAGTCCGACGGCTTCGCCAACAGAAACTTCATGCAG
CTGATCCACGACGACAGCCTGACCTTTAAAGAGGACATCCAGAAAGCCCAGGTGTCCGGCCAGGGCGATA
GCCTGCACGAGCACATTGCCAATCTGGCCGGCAGCCCCGCCATTAAGAAGGGCATCCTGCAGACAGTGAA
GGTGGTGGACGAGCTCGTGAAAGTGATGGGCCGGCACAAGCCCGAGAACATCGTGATCGAAATGGCCAGA
GAGAACCAGACCACCCAGAAGGGACAGAAGAACAGCCGCGAGAGAATGAAGCGGATCGAAGAGGGCATCA
AAGAGCTGGGCAGCCAGATCCTGAAAGAACACCCCGTGGAAAACACCCAGCTGCAGAACGAGAAGCTGTA
CCTGTACTACCTGCAGAATGGGCGGGATATGTACGTGGACCAGGAACTGGACATCAACCGGCTGTCCGAC
TACGATGTGGACCATATCGTGCCTCAGAGCTTTCTGAAGGACGACTCCATCGACAACAAGGTGCTGACCA
GAAGCGACAAGAACCGGGGCAAGAGCGACAACGTGCCCTCCGAAGAGGTCGTGAAGAAGATGAAGAACTA
CTGGCGGCAGCTGCTGAACGCCAAGCTGATTACCCAGAGAAAGTTCGACAATCTGACCAAGGCCGAGAGA
GGCGGCCTGAGCGAACTGGATAAGGCCGGCTTCATCAAGAGACAGCTGGTGGAAACCCGGCAGATCACAA
AGCACGTGGCACAGATCCTGGACTCCCGGATGAACACTAAGTACGACGAGAATGACAAGCTGATCCGGGA
AGTGAAAGTGATCACCCTGAAGTCCAAGCTGGTGTCCGATTTCCGGAAGGATTTCCAGTTTTACAAAGTG
CGCGAGATCAACAACTACCACCACGCCCACGACGCCTACCTGAACGCCGTCGTGGGAACCGCCCTGATCA
AAAAGTACCCTAAGCTGGAAAGCGAGTTCGTGTACGGCGACTACAAGGTGTACGACGTGCGGAAGATGAT
CGCCAAGAGCGAGCAGGAAATCGGCAAGGCTACCGCCAAGTACTTCTTCTACAGCAACATCATGAACTTT
TTCAAGACCGAGATTACCCTGGCCAACGGCGAGATCCGGAAGCGGCCTCTGATCGAGACAAACGGCGAAA
CCGGGGAGATCGTGTGGGATAAGGGCCGGGATTTTGCCACCGTGCGGAAAGTGCTGAGCATGCCCCAAGT
GAATATCGTGAAAAAGACCGAGGTGCAGACAGGCGGCTTCAGCAAAGAGTCTATCCTGCCCAAGAGGAAC
AGCGATAAGCTGATCGCCAGAAAGAAGGACTGGGACCCTAAGAAGTACGGCGGCTTCGACAGCCCCACCG
TGGCCTATTCTGTGCTGGTGGTGGCCAAAGTGGAAAAGGGCAAGTCCAAGAAACTGAAGAGTGTGAAAGA
GCTGCTGGGGATCACCATCATGGAAAGAAGCAGCTTCGAGAAGAATCCCATCGACTTTCTGGAAGCCAAG
GGCTACAAAGAAGTGAAAAAGGACCTGATCATCAAGCTGCCTAAGTACTCCCTGTTCGAGCTGGAAAACG
GCCGGAAGAGAATGCTGGCCTCTGCCGGCGAACTGCAGAAGGGAAACGAACTGGCCCTGCCCTCCAAATA
TGTGAACTTCCTGTACCTGGCCAGCCACTATGAGAAGCTGAAGGGCTCCCCCGAGGATAATGAGCAGAAA
CAGCTGTTTGTGGAACAGCACAAGCACTACCTGGACGAGATCATCGAGCAGATCAGCGAGTTCTCCAAGA
GAGTGATCCTGGCCGACGCTAATCTGGACAAAGTGCTGTCCGCCTACAACAAGCACCGGGATAAGCCCAT
CAGAGAGCAGGCCGAGAATATCATCCACCTGTTTACCCTGACCAATCTGGGAGCCCCTGCCGCCTTCAAG
TACTTTGACACCACCATCGACCGGAAGAGGTACACCAGCACCAAAGAGGTGCTGGACGCCACCCTGATCC
ACCAGAGCATCACCGGCCTGTACGAGACACGGATCGACCTGTCTCAGCTGGGAGGCGACAAAAGGCCGGC
GGCCACGAAAAAGGCCGGCCAGGCAAAAAAGAAAAAGTAAGAATTCCTAGAGCTCGCTGATCAGCCTCGA
CTGTGCCTTCTAGTTGCCAGCCATCTGTTGTTTGCCCCTCCCCCGTGCCTTCCTTGACCCTGGAAGGTGC
CACTCCCACTGTCCTTTCCTAATAAAATGAGGAAATTGCATCGCATTGTCTGAGTAGGTGTCATTCTATT
CTGGGGGGTGGGGTGGGGCAGGACAGCAAGGGGGAGGATTGGGAAGAGAATAGCAGGCATGCTGGGGAGC
GGCCGCAGGAACCCCTAGTGATGGAGTTGGCCACTCCCTCTCTGCGCGCTCGCTCGCTCACTGAGGCCGG
GCGACCAAAGGTCGCCCGACGCCCGGGCTTTGCCCGGGCGGCCTCAGTGAGCGAGCGAGCGCGCAGCTGC
CTGCAGGGGCGCCTGATGCGGTATTTTCTCCTTACGCATCTGTGCGGTATTTCACACCGCATA
[95 nt withheld, positions 5664-5758]
T
[46 nt withheld, positions 5760-5805]
C
[141 nt withheld, positions 5807-5947]
CCTTTGACGTTGGAGTCCACGTTCTTT
[37 nt withheld, positions 5975-6011]
ACTCTATCTCGGGCTATTCTTTTGATTTATAAGGGATTTTGCCGATTTCGGTCTATTGGTTAAAAAATGA
GCTGATTTAACAAAAATTTAACGCGAATTTTAACAAAATATTAACGTTTACAATTTTATGGTGCACTCTC
AGTACAATCTGCTCTGATGCCGCATAGTTAAGCCAGCCCCGACACCCGCCAACACCCGCTGACGCGCCCT
GACGGGCTTGTCTGCTCCCGGCATCCGCTTACAGACAAGCTGTGACCGTCTCCGGGAGCTGCATGTGTCA
GAGGTTTTCACCGTCATCACCGAAACGCGCGAGACGAAAGGGCCTCGTGATACGCCTATTTTTATAGGTT
AATGTCATGATAATAATGGTTTCTTAGACGTCAGGTGGCACTTTTCGGGGAAATGTGCGCGGAACCCCTA
TTTGTTTATTTTTCTAAATACATTCAAATATGTATCCGCTCATGAGACAATAACCCTGATAAATGCTTCA
ATAATATTGAAAAAGGAAGAGTATGAGTATTCAACATTTCCGTGTCGCCCTTATTCCCTTTTTTGCGGCA
TTTTGCCTTCCTGTTTTTGCTCACCCAGAAACGCTGGTGAAAGTAAAAGATGCTGAAGATCAGTTGGGTG
CACGAGTGGGTTACATCGAACTGGATCTCAACAGCGGTAAGATCCTTGAGAGTTTTCGCCCCGAAGAACG
TTTTCCAATGATGAGCACTTTTAAAGTTCTGCTATGTGGCGCGGTATTATCCCGTATTGACGCCGGGCAA
GAGCAACTCGGTCGCCGCATACACTATTCTCAGAATGACTTGGTTGAGTACTCACCAGTCACAGAAAAGC
ATCTTACGGATGGCATGACAGTAAGAGAATTATGCAGTGCTGCCATAACCATGAGTGATAACACTGCGGC
CAACTTACTTCTGACAACGATCGGAGGACCGAAGGAGCTAACCGCTTTTTTGCACAACATGGGGGATCAT
GTAACTCGCCTTGATCGTTGGGAACCGGAGCTGAATGAAGCCATACCAAACGACGAGCGTGACACCACGA
TGCCTGTAGCAATGGCAACAACGTTGCGCAAACTATTAACTGGCGAACTACTTACTCTAGCTTCCCGGCA
ACAATTAATAGACTGGATGGAGGCGGATAAAGTTGCAGGACCACTTCTGCGCTCGGCCCTTCCGGCTGGC
TGGTTTATTGCTGATAAATCTGGAGCCGGTGAGCGTGGAAGCCGCGGTATCATTGCAGCACTGGGGCCAG
ATGGTAAGCCCTCCCGTATCGTAGTTATCTACACGACGGGGAGTCAGGCAACTATGGATGAACGAAATAG
ACAGATCGCTGAGATAGGTGCCTCACTGATTAAGCATTGGTAACTGTCAGACCAAGTTTACTCATATATA
CTTTAGATTGATTTAAAACTTCATTTTTAATTTAAAAGGATCTAGGTGAAGATCCTTTTTGATAATCTCA
TGACCAAAATCCCTTAACGTGAGTTTTCGTTCCACTGAGCGTCAGACCCCGTAGAAAAGATCAAAGGATC
TTCTTGAGATCCTTTTTTTCTGCGCGTAATCTGCTGCTTGCAAACAAAAAAACCACCGCTACCAGCGGTG
GTTTGTTTGCCGGATCAAGAGCTACCAACTCTTTTTCCGAAGGTAACTGGCTTCAGCAGAGCGCAGATAC
CAAATACTGTTCTTCTAGTGTAGCCGTAGTTAGGCCACCACTTCAAGAACTCTGTAGCACCGCCTACATA
CCTCGCTCTGCTAATCCTGTTACCAGTGGCTGCTGCCAGTGGCGATAAGTCGTGTCTTACCGGGTTGGAC
TCAAGACGATAGTTACCGGATAAGGCGCAGCGGTCGGGCTGAACGGGGGGTTCGTGCACACAGCCCAGCT
TGGAGCGAACGACCTACACCGAACTGAGATACCTACAGCGTGAGCTATGAGAAAGCGCCACGCTTCCCGA
AGGGAGAAAGGCGGACAGGTATCCGGTAAGCGGCAGGGTCGGAACAGGAGAGCGCACGAGGGAGCTTCCA
GGGGGAAACGCCTGGTATCTTTATAGTCCTGTCGGGTTTCGCCACCTCTGACTTGAGCGTCGATTTTTGT
GATGCTCGTCAGGGGGGCGGAGCCTATGGAAAAACGCCAGCAACGCGGCCTTTTTACGGTTCCTGGCCTT
TTGCTGGCCTTTTGCTCACATGTGAGGGCCTATTTCCCATGATTCCTTCATATTTGCATATACGATACAA
GGCTGTTAGAGAGATAATTGGAATTAATTTGACTGTAAACACAAAGATATTAGTACAAAATACGTGACGT
AGAAAGTAATAATTTCTTGGGTAGTTTGCAGTTTTAAAATTATGTTTTAAAATGGACTATCATATGCTTA
CCGTAACTTGAAAGTATTTCGATTTCTTGGCTTTATATATCTTGTGGAAAGGACGAAACACCGAGATGCG
TTATGAGTGTGTGTTT
